Addgene plasmid #81459: pDONR223_AKT1_p.E17K
Purpose: Gateway Donor vector containing AKT1 , part of the Target Accelerator Plasmid Collection.
Depositing lab: Jesse Boehm & William Hahn & David Root. Depositing organization: Broad Institute. Publication: Systematic Functional Interrogation of Rare Cancer Variants Identifies Oncogenic Alleles. Kim E, Ilic N, Shrestha Y, Zou L, Kamburov A, Zhu C, Yang X, Lubonja R, Tran N, Nguyen C, Lawrence MS, Piccioni F, Bagul M, Doench JG, Chouinard CR, Wu X, Hogstrom L, Natoli T, Tamayo P, Horn H, Corsello SM, Lage K, Root DE, Subramanian A, Golub TR, Getz G, Boehm JS, Hahn WC. Cancer Discov. 2016 Jul;6(7):714-26. doi: 10.1158/2159-8290.CD-16-0160. Epub 2016 May 4. PubMed 27147599.
Backbone
  Vector backbone: pDONR223
  Backbone manufacturer: Invitrogen
  Backbone size w/o insert (bp): 2790
  Vector type: Gateway Entry vector
Growth in bacteria
  Bacterial resistance: Spectinomycin, 50 μg/mL
  Growth temperature: 37°C
  Growth strain: DH5alpha
  Copy number: High Copy
Gene/Insert
  Gene/Insert name: AKT1 (alt name: NM_005163.2)
  Species: H. sapiens (human)
  Mutation: E17K
  Entrez Gene: AKT1 (a.k.a. AKT, PKB, PKB-ALPHA, PRKBA, RAC, RAC-ALPHA)
  Promoter: None
  Cloning method: Gateway Cloning
  Sequencing primers: 5′ M13pUC-fwd; 3′ M13-Rev
Terms and licenses: Academic/Nonprofit Terms; Industry Terms: Not Available to Industry
Depositor comments: Open state: NO stop codon immediately follows insert
How to cite: pDONR223_AKT1_p.E17K was a gift from Jesse Boehm & William Hahn & David Root (Addgene plasmid # 81459 ; http://n2t.net/addgene:81459 ; RRID:Addgene_81459)
