[The description below was written by a language model from this plasmid's Addgene catalogue record.]
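Description:
pDONR223_AKT1_p.E17K is a Gateway entry clone built on the Invitrogen pDONR223 backbone (about 2.8 kb without insert). It is a bacterial shuttle and storage plasmid rather than an expression vector. It is maintained at high copy in E. coli under spectinomycin selection. The record includes no feature table, so the origin of replication and the exact recombination sites are not stated. As a Gateway entry vector, the insert would normally be flanked by attL sites that allow LR recombination into attR-containing destination vectors.

The insert is the human AKT1 open reading frame (reference transcript NM_005163.2), which encodes the serine/threonine kinase also known as PKB-alpha, carrying the E17K substitution. This residue lies in the N-terminal pleckstrin homology domain, and E17K is widely known as a recurrent, activating, cancer-associated AKT1 mutation. No promoter is present, so the gene is not meant to be expressed from this plasmid; expression depends on the promoter and regulatory elements of the chosen destination vector. The clone is in the "open" configuration, with no stop codon directly after the coding sequence. This allows in-frame C-terminal fusions to tags or reporters supplied by the destination vector. It also means a destination vector without such a fusion must provide a downstream stop codon.

The construct belongs to the Target Accelerator Plasmid Collection, a set of wild-type and mutant alleles assembled for systematic functional testing of cancer-associated variants. It serves as the source clone for moving the AKT1 E17K allele into expression vectors for such assays.
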