>Addgene plasmid #81459 | pDONR223_AKT1_p.E17K | depositor partial sequence | sequence record 154778 | Insert sequence
ATGAGCGACGTGGCTATTGTGAAGGAGGGTTGGCTGCACAAACGAGGGAAGTACATCAAGACCTGGCGGC
CACGCTACTTCCTCCTCAAGAATGATGGCACCTTCATTGGCTACAAGGAGCGGCCGCAGGATGTGGACCA
ACGTGAGGCTCCCCTCAACAACTTCTCTGTGGCGCAGTGCCAGCTGATGAAGACGGAGCGGCCCCGGCCC
AACACCTTCATCATCCGCTGCCTGCAGTGGACCACTGTCATCGAACGCACCTTCCATGTGGAGACTCCTG
AGGAGCGGGAGGAGTGGACAACCGCCATCCAGACTGTGGCTGACGGCCTCAAGAAGCAGGAGGAGGAGGA
GATGGACTTCCGGTCGGGCTCACCCAGTGACAACTCAGGGGCTGAAGAGATGGAGGTGTCCCTGGCCAAG
CCCAAGCACCGCGTGACCATGAACGAGTTTGAGTACCTGAAGCTGCTGGGCAAGGGCACTTTCGGCAAGG
TGATCCTGGTGAAGGAGAAGGCCACAGGCCGCTACTACGCCATGAAGATCCTCAAGAAGGAAGTCATCGT
GGCCAAGGACGAGGTGGCCCACACACTCACCGAGAACCGCGTCCTGCAGAACTCCAGGCACCCCTTCCTC
ACAGCCCTGAAGTACTCTTTCCAGACCCACGACCGCCTCTGCTTTGTCATGGAGTACGCCAACGGGGGCG
AGCTGTTCTTCCACCTGTCCCGGGAGCGTGTGTTCTCCGAGGACCGGGCCCGCTTCTATGGCGCTGAGAT
TGTGTCAGCCCTGGACTACCTGCACTCGGAGAAGAACGTGGTGTACCGGGACCTCAAGCTGGAGAACCTC
ATGCTGGACAAGGACGGGCACATTAAGATCACAGACTTCGGGCTGTGCAAGGAGGGGATCAAGGACGGTG
CCACCATGAAGACCTTTTGCGGCACACCTGAGTACCTGGCCCCCGAGGTGCTGGAGGACAATGACTACGG
CCGTGCAGTGGACTGGTGGGGGCTGGGCGTGGTCATGTACGAGATGATGTGCGGTCGCCTGCCCTTCTAC
AACCAGGACCATGAGAAGCTTTTTGAGCTCATCCTCATGGAGGAGATCCGCTTCCCGCGCACGCTTGGTC
CCGAGGCCAAGTCCTTGCTTTCAGGGCTGCTCAAGAAGGACCCCAAGCAGAGGCTTGGCGGGGGCTCCGA
GGACGCCAAGGAGATCATGCAGCATCGCTTCTTTGCCGGTATCGTGTGGCAGCACGTGTACGAGAAGAAG
CTCAGCCCACCCTTCAAGCCCCAGGTCACGTCGGAGACTGACACCAGGTATTTTGATGAGGAGTTCACGG
CCCAGATGATCACCATCACACCACCTGACCAAGATGACAGCATGGAGTGTGTGGACAGCGAGCGCAGGCC
CCACTTCCCCCAGTTCTCCTACTCGGCCAGCGGCACGGCC
