LOCUS       Exported 4233 bp ds-DNA circular SYN 12-MAY-2021
DEFINITION  Gateway Donor vector containing AKT1 , part of the Target
            Accelerator Plasmid Collection..
ACCESSION   .
VERSION     .
KEYWORDS    pDONR223_AKT1_p.E17K
SOURCE      synthetic DNA construct
  ORGANISM  synthetic DNA construct
REFERENCE   1 (bases 1 to 4233)
  AUTHORS   Kim E, Ilic N, Shrestha Y, Zou L, Kamburov A, Zhu C, Yang X, Lubonja
            R, Tran N, Nguyen C, Lawrence MS, Piccioni F, Bagul M, Doench JG,
            Chouinard CR, Wu X, Hogstrom L, Natoli T, Tamayo P, Horn H, Corsello
            SM, Lage K, Root DE, Subramanian A, Golub TR, Getz G, Boehm JS, Hahn
            WC
  TITLE     Systematic Functional Interrogation of Rare Cancer Variants
            Identifies Oncogenic Alleles.
  JOURNAL   Cancer Discov. 2016 Jul;6(7):714-26. doi:
            10.1158/2159-8290.CD-16-0160. Epub 2016 May 4.
  PUBMED    27147599
REFERENCE   2 (bases 1 to 4233)
  AUTHORS   .
  TITLE     Direct Submission
  JOURNAL   Exported May 12, 2021 from SnapGene Server 1.1.58
            http://www.snapgene.com
FEATURES             Location/Qualifiers
     source          1..4233
                     /organism="synthetic DNA construct"
                     /mol_type="other DNA"
     primer_bind     92..109
                     /label=L4440
                     /note="L4440 vector, forward primer"
     terminator      268..295
                     /label=rrnB T2 terminator
                     /note="transcription terminator T2 from the E. coli rrnB
                     gene"
     terminator      387..473
                     /gene="Escherichia coli rrnB"
                     /label=rrnB T1 terminator
                     /note="transcription terminator T1 from the E. coli rrnB
                     gene"
     primer_bind     522..544
                     /label=M13/pUC Forward
                     /note="In lacZ gene"
     primer_bind     536..553
                     /label=M13 Forward
                     /note="In lacZ gene. Also called M13-F20 or M13 (-21)
                     Forward"
     primer_bind     537..553
                     /label=M13 fwd
                     /note="common sequencing primer, one of multiple similar
                     variants"
     protein_bind    569..668
                     /gene="mutant version of attL"
                     /label=attL1
                     /bound_moiety="LR Clonase(TM)"
                     /note="recombination site for the Gateway(R) LR reaction"
     CDS             671..2110
                     /codon_start=1
                     /gene="AKT1"
                     /product="human serine/threonine protein kinase activated
                     by growth factors"
                     /label=Akt1
                     /translation="MSDVAIVKEGWLHKRGKYIKTWRPRYFLLKNDGTFIGYKERPQDV
                     DQREAPLNNFSVAQCQLMKTERPRPNTFIIRCLQWTTVIERTFHVETPEEREEWTTAIQ
                     TVADGLKKQEEEEMDFRSGSPSDNSGAEEMEVSLAKPKHRVTMNEFEYLKLLGKGTFGK
                     VILVKEKATGRYYAMKILKKEVIVAKDEVAHTLTENRVLQNSRHPFLTALKYSFQTHDR
                     LCFVMEYANGGELFFHLSRERVFSEDRARFYGAEIVSALDYLHSEKNVVYRDLKLENLM
                     LDKDGHIKITDFGLCKEGIKDGATMKTFCGTPEYLAPEVLEDNDYGRAVDWWGLGVVMY
                     EMMCGRLPFYNQDHEKLFELILMEEIRFPRTLGPEAKSLLSGLLKKDPKQRLGGGSEDA
                     KEIMQHRFFAGIVWQHVYEKKLSPPFKPQVTSETDTRYFDEEFTAQMITITPPDQDDSM
                     ECVDSERRPHFPQFSYSASGTA"
     protein_bind    complement(2112..2211)
                     /gene="mutant version of attL"
                     /label=attL2
                     /bound_moiety="LR Clonase(TM)"
                     /note="recombination site for the Gateway(R) LR reaction"
     primer_bind     complement(2228..2247)
                     /label=T7
                     /note="T7 promoter, forward primer"
     promoter        complement(2229..2247)
                     /label=T7 promoter
                     /note="promoter for bacteriophage T7 RNA polymerase"
     primer_bind     complement(2252..2268)
                     /label=M13 rev
                     /note="common sequencing primer, one of multiple similar
                     variants"
     primer_bind     complement(2252..2268)
                     /label=M13 Reverse
                     /note="In lacZ gene. Also called M13-rev"
     CDS             2699..3490
                     /codon_start=1
                     /gene="aadA"
                     /product="aminoglycoside adenylyltransferase (Murphy,
                     1985)"
                     /label=SmR
                     /note="confers resistance to spectinomycin and
                     streptomycin"
                     /translation="MREAVIAEVSTQLSEVVGVIERHLEPTLLAVHLYGSAVDGGLKPH
                     SDIDLLVTVTVRLDETTRRALINDLLETSASPGESEILRAVEVTIVVHDDIIPWRYPAK
                     RELQFGEWQRNDILAGIFEPATIDIDLAILLTKAREHSVALVGPAAEELFDPVPEQDLF
                     EALNETLTLWNSPPDWAGDERNVVLTLSRIWYSAVTGKIAPKDVAADWAMERLPAQYQP
                     VILEARQAYLGQEEDRLASRADQLEEFVHYVKGEITKVVGK"
     rep_origin      3583..4171
                     /direction=RIGHT
                     /label=ori
                     /note="high-copy-number ColE1/pMB1/pBR322/pUC origin of
                     replication"
     primer_bind     4072..4091
                     /label=pBR322ori-F
                     /note="pBR322 origin, forward primer"
ORIGIN
        1 ctttcctgcg ttatcccctg attctgtgga taaccgtatt accgcctttg agtgagctga
       61 taccgctcgc cgcagccgaa cgaccgagcg cagcgagtca gtgagcgagg aagcggaaga
      121 gcgcccaata cgcaaaccgc ctctccccgc gcgttggccg attcattaat gcagctggca
      181 cgacaggttt cccgactgga aagcgggcag tgagcgcaac gcaattaata cgcgtaccgc
      241 tagccaggaa gagtttgtag aaacgcaaaa aggccatccg tcaggatggc cttctgctta
      301 gtttgatgcc tggcagttta tggcgggcgt cctgcccgcc accctccggg ccgttgcttc
      361 acaacgttca aatccgctcc cggcggattt gtcctactca ggagagcgtt caccgacaaa
      421 caacagataa aacgaaaggc ccagtcttcc gactgagcct ttcgttttat ttgatgcctg
      481 gcagttccct actctcgcgt taacgctagc atggatgttt tcccagtcac gacgttgtaa
      541 aacgacggcc agtcttaagc tcgggcccca aataatgatt ttattttgac tgatagtgac
      601 ctgttcgttg caacaaattg atgagcaatg cttttttata atgccaactt tgtacaaaaa
      661 agttggcacc atgagcgacg tggctattgt gaaggagggt tggctgcaca aacgagggaa
      721 gtacatcaag acctggcggc cacgctactt cctcctcaag aatgatggca ccttcattgg
      781 ctacaaggag cggccgcagg atgtggacca acgtgaggct cccctcaaca acttctctgt
      841 ggcgcagtgc cagctgatga agacggagcg gccccggccc aacaccttca tcatccgctg
      901 cctgcagtgg accactgtca tcgaacgcac cttccatgtg gagactcctg aggagcggga
      961 ggagtggaca accgccatcc agactgtggc tgacggcctc aagaagcagg aggaggagga
     1021 gatggacttc cggtcgggct cacccagtga caactcaggg gctgaagaga tggaggtgtc
     1081 cctggccaag cccaagcacc gcgtgaccat gaacgagttt gagtacctga agctgctggg
     1141 caagggcact ttcggcaagg tgatcctggt gaaggagaag gccacaggcc gctactacgc
     1201 catgaagatc ctcaagaagg aagtcatcgt ggccaaggac gaggtggccc acacactcac
     1261 cgagaaccgc gtcctgcaga actccaggca ccccttcctc acagccctga agtactcttt
     1321 ccagacccac gaccgcctct gctttgtcat ggagtacgcc aacgggggcg agctgttctt
     1381 ccacctgtcc cgggagcgtg tgttctccga ggaccgggcc cgcttctatg gcgctgagat
     1441 tgtgtcagcc ctggactacc tgcactcgga gaagaacgtg gtgtaccggg acctcaagct
     1501 ggagaacctc atgctggaca aggacgggca cattaagatc acagacttcg ggctgtgcaa
     1561 ggaggggatc aaggacggtg ccaccatgaa gaccttttgc ggcacacctg agtacctggc
     1621 ccccgaggtg ctggaggaca atgactacgg ccgtgcagtg gactggtggg ggctgggcgt
     1681 ggtcatgtac gagatgatgt gcggtcgcct gcccttctac aaccaggacc atgagaagct
     1741 ttttgagctc atcctcatgg aggagatccg cttcccgcgc acgcttggtc ccgaggccaa
     1801 gtccttgctt tcagggctgc tcaagaagga ccccaagcag aggcttggcg ggggctccga
     1861 ggacgccaag gagatcatgc agcatcgctt ctttgccggt atcgtgtggc agcacgtgta
     1921 cgagaagaag ctcagcccac ccttcaagcc ccaggtcacg tcggagactg acaccaggta
     1981 ttttgatgag gagttcacgg cccagatgat caccatcaca ccacctgacc aagatgacag
     2041 catggagtgt gtggacagcg agcgcaggcc ccacttcccc cagttctcct actcggccag
     2101 cggcacggcc tgcccaactt tcttgtacaa agttggcatt ataagaaagc attgcttatc
     2161 aatttgttgc aacgaacagg tcactatcag tcaaaataaa atcattattt gccatccagc
     2221 tgatatcccc tatagtgagt cgtattacat ggtcatagct gtttcctggc agctctggcc
     2281 cgtgtctcaa aatctctgat gttacattgc acaagataaa aatatatcat catgcctcct
     2341 ctagaccagc caggacagaa atgcctcgac ttcgctgcta cccaaggttg ccgggtgacg
     2401 cacaccgtgg aaacggatga aggcacgaac ccagtggaca taagcctgtt cggttcgtaa
     2461 gctgtaatgc aagtagcgta tgcgctcacg caactggtcc agaaccttga ccgaacgcag
     2521 cggtggtaac ggcgcagtgg cggttttcat ggcttgttat gactgttttt ttggggtaca
     2581 gtctatgcct cgggcatcca agcagcaagc gcgttacgcc gtgggtcgat gtttgatgtt
     2641 atggagcagc aacgatgtta cgcagcaggg cagtcgccct aaaacaaagt taaacattat
     2701 gagggaagcg gtgatcgccg aagtatcgac tcaactatca gaggtagttg gcgtcatcga
     2761 gcgccatctc gaaccgacgt tgctggccgt acatttgtac ggctccgcag tggatggcgg
     2821 cctgaagcca cacagtgata ttgatttgct ggttacggtg accgtaaggc ttgatgaaac
     2881 aacgcggcga gctttgatca acgacctttt ggaaacttcg gcttcccctg gagagagcga
     2941 gattctccgc gctgtagaag tcaccattgt tgtgcacgac gacatcattc cgtggcgtta
     3001 tccagctaag cgcgaactgc aatttggaga atggcagcgc aatgacattc ttgcaggtat
     3061 cttcgagcca gccacgatcg acattgatct ggctatcttg ctgacaaaag caagagaaca
     3121 tagcgttgcc ttggtaggtc cagcggcgga ggaactcttt gatccggttc ctgaacagga
     3181 tctatttgag gcgctaaatg aaaccttaac gctatggaac tcgccgcccg actgggctgg
     3241 cgatgagcga aatgtagtgc ttacgttgtc ccgcatttgg tacagcgcag taaccggcaa
     3301 aatcgcgccg aaggatgtcg ctgccgactg ggcaatggag cgcctgccgg cccagtatca
     3361 gcccgtcata cttgaagcta gacaggctta tcttggacaa gaagaagatc gcttggcctc
     3421 gcgcgcagat cagttggaag aatttgtcca ctacgtgaaa ggcgagatca ccaaggtagt
     3481 cggcaaataa ccctcgagcc acccatgacc aaaatccctt aacgtgagtt acgcgtcgtt
     3541 ccactgagcg tcagaccccg tagaaaagat caaaggatct tcttgagatc ctttttttct
     3601 gcgcgtaatc tgctgcttgc aaacaaaaaa accaccgcta ccagcggtgg tttgtttgcc
     3661 ggatcaagag ctaccaactc tttttccgaa ggtaactggc ttcagcagag cgcagatacc
     3721 aaatactgtt cttctagtgt agccgtagtt aggccaccac ttcaagaact ctgtagcacc
     3781 gcctacatac ctcgctctgc taatcctgtt accagtggct gctgccagtg gcgataagtc
     3841 gtgtcttacc gggttggact caagacgata gttaccggat aaggcgcagc ggtcgggctg
     3901 aacggggggt tcgtgcacac agcccagctt ggagcgaacg acctacaccg aactgagata
     3961 cctacagcgt gagctatgag aaagcgccac gcttcccgaa gggagaaagg cggacaggta
     4021 tccggtaagc ggcagggtcg gaacaggaga gcgcacgagg gagcttccag ggggaaacgc
     4081 ctggtatctt tatagtcctg tcgggtttcg ccacctctga cttgagcgtc gatttttgtg
     4141 atgctcgtca ggggggcgga gcctatggaa aaacgccagc aacgcggcct ttttacggtt
     4201 cctggccttt tgctggcctt ttgctcacat gtt
//
